>Addgene plasmid #105376 | pTEI071 | depositor full sequence | sequence record 199960 | pTEI071 sequence 3576 bps
CGCAGCGGTCGGGCTGAACGGGGGGTTCGTGCACACAGCCCAGCTTGGAGCGAACGACCTACACCGAACT
GAGATACCTACAGCGTGAGCTATGAGAAAGCGCCACGCTTCCCGAAGGGAGAAAGGCGGACAGGTATCCG
GTAAGCGGCAGGGTCGGAACAGGAGAGCGCACGAGGGAGCTTCCAGGGGGAAACGCCTGGTATCTTTATA
GTCCTGTCGGGTTTCGCCACCTCTGACTTGAGCGTCGATTTTTGTGATGCTCGTCAGGGGGGCGGAGCCT
ATGGAAAAACGCCAGCAACGCGGCCTTTTTACGGTTCCTGGCCTTTTGCTGGCCTTTTGCTCACATGTTC
TTTCCTGCGTTATCCCCTGATTCTGTGGATAACCGTATTACCGCCTTTGAGTGAGCTGATACCGCTCGCC
GCAGCCGAACGACCGAGCGCAGCGAGTCAGTGAGCGAGGAAGCGGAAGAGCGCCCAATACGCAAACCGCC
TCTCCCCGCGCGTTGGCCGATTCATTAATCACTCTGTGGTCTCAGGAGTCTGAAGCTCGTAACATTGGCT
CATACGATATCTGGATAACAATATATCACATTGCTCTGATACCATATTAAAATCACATCCACGCATTGAA
TGGACTGATCATATATCTTACATATTAGTTAAAATCCATTGTCGTGCGAGAGATTGCCTTCCGTGACATC
CTCTGTGGACCAGGTTCGCTTGTCACACTAGCTATAATTGGTGAACACATGATAACATATATGTTTGGAG
CATAGAAGAGCTAGCGCCTGTGTCATTGGTGTGTGGTATCGAAAGAACAAGAGAATAGAACAGGAGAACA
TGAATATAGCTAGGTTTATTCATTTTCACCCCAAAGCTTAGAAATTGCGTTCCAAAGAGTGGGTGAATTC
ATGTGTGAGGGCAATTAGTGATTGTAAAAATAAAATTGTGTTTTGTAAAAAACTTTTACTGTCGAAATTA
TTTAGGGTGATGAAAAAATCAGTAAACTACGAATGATAGCTTAAAGAGTTTCTATCAAAGTGATTGAGGA
ATAGTTTGTTGCAAATTAAACCTCTAACAAAATGTTTTCTGTTGTGGTTTTTCATCTCTACAAATTTTGA
ATTTTATGATGAATTAGAAAGATAGAATGAGTTACTTTAGATTTTAAAAGGTTGTTCAAGTTTACAAAAC
AGATTACTAGAATCATGATTAAAAATTTACAAGCTACATATTGTCTAAACCAATGATGTTGAACATACCA
GATGATAGTTTTTCAGTGTTTGAACAATCAATTGGATAGTTTTTATGTTTCTGCAAAATATGCAAATAAT
CAGTGTTTTTGAGTCTTTGCATTTTGATTTAAAAGCAAAAACAACTGAGTTTCAAGGTTAAATTAATTAC
ATTATTCATGAGATTTATCAGGTTAGTGGATAAACTGACAATGGAATCAATGTTATTGTAAATTGGTAGT
GATGTTGGACTTCTAATGTTACTCTCTATGATGTTTCGGTCATCAATATCACACTATCTTTACTTTTATT
TAAAGGAAAGATCACACAAATAAGTTATCTCTATTCAGAACTATTAAGCTGCTTCCAAAAGACTTGCAAC
ATGTGGACTCGAAATGCTTTGGCTGCAATGAAAAAATCATAGCAAAAGCTAGTGGACTAGAGACTGCCAC
ATAAGAATAGTAAACGTTAAAACCAAAATCTCAAAAATCCAATGAGTAAAGAGATATAGATTACTTCATA
GATAACAAACGTTACTCGCAATTTTCCTATATAATCCAACCCTACCTAACCATTTTCAATCACTCTCACT
CACAAGTTAGTCACCAAAAAAAAAAAAAAACACAAAAAGTTTCAATGTGAGACCACGAAGTGGCTCTTCA
GTGGACGAAAGGGCCTCGTGATACGCCTATTTTTATAGGTTAATGTCATGATAATAATGGTTTCTTAGAC
GTCAGGTGGCACTTTTCGGGGAAATGTGCGCGGAACCCCTATTTGTTTATTTTTCTAAATACATTCAAAT
ATGTATCCGCTCATGAGACAATAACCCTGATAAATGCTTCAATAATATTGAAAAAGGAAGAGTATGCGCT
CACGCAACTGGTCCAGAACCTTGACCGAACGCAGCGGTGGTAACGGCGCAGTGGCGGTTTTCATGGCTTG
TTATGACTGTTTTTTTGGGGTACAGTCTATGCCTCGGGCATCCAAGCAGCAAGCGCGTTACGCCGTGGGT
CGATGTTTGATGTTATGGAGCAGCAACGATGTTACGCAGCAGGGCAGTCGCCCTAAAACAAAGTTAAACA
TCATGAGGGAAGCGGTGATCGCCGAAGTATCGACTCAACTATCAGAGGTAGTTGGCGTCATCGAGCGCCA
TCTCGAACCGACGTTGCTGGCCGTACATTTGTACGGCTCCGCAGTGGATGGCGGCCTGAAGCCACACAGC
GATATTGATTTGCTGGTTACGGTGACCGTAAGGCTTGATGAAACAACGCGGCGAGCTTTGATCAACGACC
TTTTGGAAACTTCGGCTTCCCCTGGAGAGAGCGAGATTCTCCGCGCTGTAGAAGTCACCATTGTTGTGCA
CGACGACATCATTCCGTGGCGTTATCCAGCTAAGCGCGAACTGCAATTTGGAGAATGGCAGCGCAATGAC
ATTCTTGCAGGTATCTTCGAGCCAGCCACGATCGACATTGATCTGGCTATCTTGCTGACAAAAGCAAGAG
AACATAGCGTTGCCTTGGTAGGTCCAGCGGCGGAGGAACTCTTTGATCCGGTTCCTGAACAGGATCTATT
TGAGGCGCTAAATGAAACCTTAACGCTATGGAACTCGCCGCCCGACTGGGCTGGCGATGAGCGAAATGTA
GTGCTTACGTTGTCCCGCATTTGGTACAGCGCAGTAACCGGCAAAATCGCGCCGAAGGATGTCGCTGCCG
ACTGGGCAATGGAGCGCCTGCCGGCCCAGTATCAGCCCGTCATACTTGAAGCTAGACAGGCTTATCTTGG
ACAAGAAGAAGATCGCTTGGCCTCGCGCGCAGATCAGTTGGAAGAATTTGTCCATTACGTAAAAGGCGAG
ATCACCAAGGTAGTCGGCAAATAACTGTCAGACCAAGTTTACTCATATATACTTTAGATTGATTTAAAAC
TTCATTTTTAATTTAAAAGGATCTAGGTGAAGATCCTTTTTGATAATCTCATGACCAAAATCCCTTAACG
TGAGTTTTCGTTCCACTGAGCGTCAGACCCCGTAGAAAAGATCAAAGGATCTTCTTGAGATCCTTTTTTT
CTGCGCGTAATCTGCTGCTTGCAAACAAAAAAACCACCGCTACCAGCGGTGGTTTGTTTGCCGGATCAAG
AGCTACCAACTCTTTTTCCGAAGGTAACTGGCTTCAGCAGAGCGCAGATACCAAATACTGTCCTTCTAGT
GTAGCCGTAGTTAGGCCACCACTTCAAGAACTCTGTAGCACCGCCTACATACCTCGCTCTGCTAATCCTG
TTACCAGTGGCTGCTGCCAGTGGCGATAAGTCGTGTCTTACCGGGTTGGACTCAAGACGATAGTTACCGG
ATAAGG
Features (pLannotate 1.2.2; 6 found; start..end, strand, type, name):
    470..519     +  CDS            lacI (fragment): lac repressor; lacI; The lac repressor binds to the lac operator to inhibit transcription in E. coli. This inhibition can be relieved by adding lactose or isopropyl-β-D-thiogalactopyranoside (IPTG).
   1989..2093    +  promoter       AmpR promoter: bla
   2084..2164    -  CDS            int (fragment): INT2_ECOLX - Protein inferred from homology: Swiss-Prot protein existence level 3. Putative integrase believed to be involved in the insertion of antibiotic resistance genes into plasmids and transposons. From Escherichia coli.
   2250..2306    +  CDS            GmR (fragment): gentamycin acetyltransferase; aacC1; confers resistance to gentamycin
   2313..3101    +  CDS            aadA: S3AD_ECOLX - Experimental evidence at protein level: Swiss-Prot protein existence level 1. Mediates bacterial resistance to the antibiotics streptomycin and spectinomycin. From Escherichia coli.
   3275..287     +  rep_origin     ori (across the origin): high-copy-number ColE1/pMB1/pBR322/pUC origin of replication
