>Addgene plasmid #105376 | pTEI071 | addgene full sequence | sequence record 212345 | Addgene NGS Result
CGCAGCGGTCGGGCTGAACGGGGGGTTCGTGCACACAGCCCAGCTTGGAGCGAACGACCTACACCGAACT
GAGATACCTACAGCGTGAGCTATGAGAAAGCGCCACGCTTCCCGAAGGGAGAAAGGCGGACAGGTATCCG
GTAAGCGGCAGGGTCGGAACAGGAGAGCGCACGAGGGAGCTTCCAGGGGGAAACGCCTGGTATCTTTATA
GTCCTGTCGGGTTTCGCCACCTCTGACTTGAGCGTCGATTTTTGTGATGCTCGTCAGGGGGGCGGAGCCT
ATGGAAAAACGCCAGCAACGCGGCCTTTTTACGGTTCCTGGCCTTTTGCTGGCCTTTTGCTCACATGTTC
TTTCCTGCGTTATCCCCTGATTCTGTGGATAACCGTATTACCGCCTTTGAGTGAGCTGATACCGCTCGCC
GCAGCCGAACGACCGAGCGCAGCGAGTCAGTGAGCGAGGAAGCGGAAGAGCGCCCAATACGCAAACCGCC
TCTCCCCGCGCGTTGGCCGATTCATTAATCACTCTGTGGTCTCAGGAGTCTGAAGCTCGTAACATTGGCT
CATACGATATCTGGATAACAATATATCACATTGCTCTGATACCATATTAAAATCACATCCACGCATTGAA
TGGACTGATCATATATCTTACATATTAGTTAAAATCCATTGTCGTGCGAGAGATTGCCTTCCGTGACATC
CTCTGTGGACCAGGTTCGCTTGTCACACTAGCTATAATTGGTGAACACATGATAACATATATGTTTGGAG
CATAGAAGAGCTAGCGCCTGTGTCATTGGTGTGTGGTATCGAAAGAACAAGAGAATAGAACAGGAGAACA
TGAATATAGCTAGGTTTATTCATTTTCACCCCAAAGCTTAGAAATTGCGTTCCAAAGAGTGGGTGAATTC
ATGTGTGAGGGCAATTAGTGATTGTAAAAATAAAATTGTGTTTTGTAAAAAACTTTTACTGTCGAAATTA
TTTAGGGTGATGAAAAAATCAGTAAACTACGAATGATAGCTTAAAGAGTTTCTATCAAAGTGATTGAGGA
ATAGTTTGTTGCAAATTAAACCTCTAACAAAATGTTTTCTGTTGTGGTTTTTCATCTCTACAAATTTTGA
ATTTTATGATGAATTAGAAAGATAGAATGAGTTACTTTAGATTTTAAAAGGTTGTTCAAGTTTACAAAAC
AGATTACTAGAATCATGATTAAAAATTTACAAGCTACATATTGTCTAAACCAATGATGTTGAACATACCA
GATGATAGTTTTTCAGTGTTTGAACAATCAATTGGATAGTTTTTATGTTTCTGCAAAATATGCAAATAAT
CAGTGTTTTTGAGTCTTTGCATTTTGATTTAAAAGCAAAAACAACTGAGTTTCAAGGTTAAATTAATTAC
ATTATTCATGAGATTTATCAGGTTAGTGGATAAACTGACAATGGAATCAATGTTATTGTAAATTGGTAGT
GATGTTGGACTTCTAATGTTACTCTCTATGATGTTTCGGTCATCAATATCACACTATCTTTACTTTTATT
TAAAGGAAAGATCACACAAATAAGTTATCTCTATTCAGAACTATTAAGCTGCTTCCAAAAGACTTGCAAC
ATGTGGACTCGAAATGCTTTGGCTGCAATGAAAAAATCATAGCAAAAGCTAGTGGACTAGAGACTGCCAC
ATAAGAATAGTAAACGTTAAAACCAAAATCTCAAAAATCCAATGAGTAAAGAGATATAGATTACTTCATA
GATAACAAACGTTACTCGCAATTTTCCTATATAATCCAACCCTACCTAACCATTTTCAATCACTCTCACT
CACAAGTTAGTCACCAAAAAAAAAAAAAAACACAAAAAGTTTCAATGTGAGACCACGAAGTGGCTCTTCA
GTGGACGAAAGGGCCTCGTGATACGCCTATTTTTATAGGTTAATGTCATGATAATAATGGTTTCTTAGAC
GTCAGGTGGCACTTTTCGGGGAAATGTGCGCGGAACCCCTATTTGTTTATTTTTCTAAATACATTCAAAT
ATGTATCCGCTCATGAGACAATAACCCTGATAAATGCTTCAATAATATTGAAAAAGGAAGAGTATGCGCT
CACGCAACTGGTCCAGAACCTTGACCGAACGCAGCGGTGGTAACGGCGCAGTGGCGGTTTTCATGGCTTG
TTATGACTGTTTTTTTTTGGGGTACAGTCTATGCCTCGGGCATCCAAGCAGCAAGCGCGTTACGCCGTGG
GTCGATGTTTGATGTTATGGAGCAGCAACGATGTTACGCAGCAGGGCAGTCGCCCTAAAACAAAGTTAAA
CATCATGAGGGAAGCGGTGATCGCCGAAGTATCGACTCAACTATCAGAGGTAGTTGGCGTCATCGAGCGC
CATCTCGAACCGACGTTGCTGGCCGTACATTTGTACGGCTCCGCAGTGGATGGCGGCCTGAAGCCACACA
GCGATATTGATTTGCTGGTTACGGTGACCGTAAGGCTTGATGAAACAACGCGGCGAGCTTTGATCAACGA
CCTTTTGGAAACTTCGGCTTCCCCTGGAGAGAGCGAGATTCTCCGCGCTGTAGAAGTCACCATTGTTGTG
CACGACGACATCATTCCGTGGCGTTATCCAGCTAAGCGCGAACTGCAATTTGGAGAATGGCAGCGCAATG
ACATTCTTGCAGGTATCTTCGAGCCAGCCACGATCGACATTGATCTGGCTATCTTGCTGACAAAAGCAAG
AGAACATAGCGTTGCCTTGGTAGGTCCAGCGGCGGAGGAACTCTTTGATCCGGTTCCTGAACAGGATCTA
TTTGAGGCGCTAAATGAAACCTTAACGCTATGGAACTCGCCGCCCGACTGGGCTGGCGATGAGCGAAATG
TAGTGCTTACGTTGTCCCGCATTTGGTACAGCGCAGTAACCGGCAAAATCGCGCCGAAGGATGTCGCTGC
CGACTGGGCAATGGAGCGCCTGCCGGCCCAGTATCAGCCCGTCATACTTGAAGCTAGACAGGCTTATCTT
GGACAAGAAGAAGATCGCTTGGCCTCGCGCGCAGATCAGTTGGAAGAATTTGTCCATTACGTAAAAGGCG
AGATCACCAAGGTAGTCGGCAAATAACTGTCAGACCAAGTTTACTCATATATACTTTAGATTGATTTAAA
ACTTCATTTTTAATTTAAAAGGATCTAGGTGAAGATCCTTTTTGATAATCTCATGACCAAAATCCCTTAA
CGTGAGTTTTCGTTCCACTGAGCGTCAGACCCCGTAGAAAAGATCAAAGGATCTTCTTGAGATCCTTTTT
TTCTGCGCGTAATCTGCTGCTTGCAAACAAAAAAACCACCGCTACCAGCGGTGGTTTGTTTGCCGGATCA
AGAGCTACCAACTCTTTTTCCGAAGGTAACTGGCTTCAGCAGAGCGCAGATACCAAATACTGTTCTTCTA
GTGTAGCCGTAGTTAGGCCACCACTTCAAGAACTCTGTAGCACCGCCTACATACCTCGCTCTGCTAATCC
TGTTACCAGTGGCTGCTGCCAGTGGCGATAAGTCGTGTCTTACCGGGTTGGACTCAAGACGATAGTTACC
GGATAAGG
Features (pLannotate 1.2.2; 6 found; start..end, strand, type, name):
    470..519     +  CDS            lacI (fragment): lac repressor; lacI; The lac repressor binds to the lac operator to inhibit transcription in E. coli. This inhibition can be relieved by adding lactose or isopropyl-β-D-thiogalactopyranoside (IPTG).
   1989..2093    +  promoter       AmpR promoter: bla
   2084..2164    -  CDS            int (fragment): INT2_ECOLX - Protein inferred from homology: Swiss-Prot protein existence level 3. Putative integrase believed to be involved in the insertion of antibiotic resistance genes into plasmids and transposons. From Escherichia coli.
   2252..2308    +  CDS            GmR (fragment): gentamycin acetyltransferase; aacC1; confers resistance to gentamycin
   2315..3103    +  CDS            aadA: S3AD_ECOLX - Experimental evidence at protein level: Swiss-Prot protein existence level 1. Mediates bacterial resistance to the antibiotics streptomycin and spectinomycin. From Escherichia coli.
   3277..287     +  rep_origin     ori (across the origin): high-copy-number ColE1/pMB1/pBR322/pUC origin of replication
