[The description below was written by a language model from this plasmid's Addgene catalogue record and pLannotate feature annotations shown in this document.]
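Description:
pTEI071 is a small (about 3.6 kb) Modular Cloning (MoClo) parts plasmid for plant synthetic biology, built in the pICH41295 backbone. It is an E. coli cloning vector rather than an expression or delivery vector. It replicates from a high-copy ColE1/pUC-type origin and is selected with spectinomycin through the aadA gene, which also confers streptomycin resistance. An AmpR (bla) promoter lies upstream of aadA. The short integrase, gentamicin acetyltransferase and lacI fragments picked up by the annotation are most likely remnants of the resistance cassette and backbone, not functional genes.

The payload is a roughly 1000 bp promoter fragment of the Arabidopsis thaliana CAB3 gene (At1g29910). Internal BsaI and BpiI recognition sites were removed from it so that it is compatible with Golden Gate assembly using these type IIS enzymes. The fragment was inserted through BpiI sites that were destroyed during cloning, as is usual when a standardised part is placed into a MoClo entry vector. In that system, such stored parts are later released and joined in a defined order with coding sequences, tags and terminators to build plant transcription units. The record does not state the exact overhangs or the module position.

The automated feature tables do not annotate the promoter itself. It presumably occupies the unannotated stretch between the lacI fragment and the AmpR promoter. The depositor sequence and the repository's sequencing result differ by only two nucleotides in length and carry the same set of features. The record gives the purpose only as synthetic biology, which fits use as a reusable plant promoter module.
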