Addgene plasmid #105376: pTEI071
Purpose: Synthetic biology
Depositing lab: Johannes Stuttmann. Depositing organization: Martin-Luther-Universitaet Halle-Wittenberg. Publication: Peripheral infrastructure vectors and an extended set of plant parts for the Modular Cloning system. Gantner J, Ordon J, Ilse T, Kretschmer C, Gruetzner R, Lofke C, Dagdas Y, Burstenbinder K, Marillonnet S, Stuttmann J. PLoS One. 2018 May 30;13(5):e0197185. doi: 10.1371/journal.pone.0197185. eCollection 2018. PubMed 29847550.
Backbone
  Vector backbone: pICH41295 (Engler et al., 2014)
  Vector type: Synthetic Biology
Growth in bacteria
  Bacterial resistance: Spectinomycin, 50 μg/mL
  Growth temperature: 37°C
  Growth strain: DH5alpha
  Copy number: High Copy
Gene/Insert
  Gene/Insert name: promotor CAB3 (At1g29910; 1000bp)
  Species: A. thaliana (mustard weed)
  Mutation: BsaI/ BpiI restriction sites removed
  Cloning method: Restriction Enzyme; 5′ cloning site BpiI (destroyed during cloning); 3′ cloning site BpiI (destroyed during cloning)
  Sequencing primers: 5′ CTTTGAGTGAGCTGATACCG; 3′ GGGTTCCGCGCACATTTC
Terms and licenses: Academic/Nonprofit Terms; Industry Terms: Not Available to Industry
How to cite: pTEI071 was a gift from Johannes Stuttmann (Addgene plasmid # 105376 ; http://n2t.net/addgene:105376 ; RRID:Addgene_105376)
